>Addgene plasmid #20446 | pWZL Neo Myr Flag CDC2 | addgene partial sequence | sequence record 26269 | 20446 with pWZL-Fwd
TCCTTCTCTAGGCGCCGGCCGGATCCAGAATTCGCCACCATGGGGTCTTCAAAATCTAAACCAAAGGACC
CCAGCCAGCGCCGGCGCAGGATCCGAGGTTACCTTGACTACAAAGACGATGACGACAAGCAATTGACAAG
TTTGTACAAAAAAGTTGGCATGGAAGATTATACCAAAATAGAGAAAATTGGAGAAGGTACCTATGGAGTT
GTGTATAAGGGTAGACACAAAACTACAGGTCAAGTGGTAGCCATGAAAAAAATCAGACTAGAAAGTGAAG
AGGAAGGGGTTCCTAGTACTGCAATTCGGGAAATTTCTCTATTAAAGGAACTTCGTCATCCAAATATAGT
CAGTCTTCAGGATGTGCTTATGCAGGATTCCAGGTTATATCTCATCTTTGAGTTTCTTTCCATGGATCTG
AAGAAATACTTGGATTCTATCCCTCCTGGTCAGTACATGGATTCTTCACTTGTTAAGAGTTATTTATACC
AAATCCTACAGGGGATTGTGTTTTGTCACTCTAGAAGAGTTCTTCACAGAGACTTAAAACCTCAAAATCT
CTTGATTGATGACAAAGGAACAATTAAACTGGCTGATTTTGGCCTTGCCAGAGCTTTTGGAATACCTATC
AGAGTATATACACATGAGGTAGTAACACTCTGGTACAGATCTCCAGAAGTATTGC
