[The description below was written by a language model from this plasmid's Addgene catalogue record.]
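Description:
pWZL Neo Myr Flag CDC2 is a retroviral mammalian expression plasmid built on the Gateway-compatible pWZL-Neo-Myr-Flag-DEST backbone. It is propagated in bacteria under ampicillin selection, and the record indicates that a recombination-deficient strain is used to limit rearrangement, a common precaution for retroviral vectors because of their repeated sequences. In mammalian cells, transduced populations are selected through a neomycin resistance marker using G418. No feature table is supplied. The record therefore does not state the promoter driving the insert, how the neomycin marker is expressed, the bacterial origin of replication, or the plasmid copy number.

The insert is the human CDC2 open reading frame (transcript variant 1). This gene is now named CDK1 and encodes the cyclin-dependent kinase that acts at the G1-to-S and G2-to-M cell cycle transitions. The ORF was first cloned into a Gateway entry vector and then moved into the destination backbone by an LR recombination reaction, which places it downstream of backbone-encoded N-terminal myristoylation and Flag sequences. A myristoylation signal directs lipid modification and membrane targeting of the fusion protein, a strategy often used to promote kinase activation. The Flag epitope allows detection or immunoprecipitation of the expressed protein.

The construct is one member of a library of myristoylated, Flag-tagged human kinase clones assembled for a genomic study seeking breast cancer oncogenes. It is suited to stable retroviral overexpression of a membrane-targeted kinase in gain-of-function experiments. The depositors note that the identity of the gene was verified, but the clone was not fully sequenced, so minor mutations cannot be ruled out.
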