Addgene plasmid #20446: pWZL Neo Myr Flag CDC2
Depositing lab: William Hahn & Jean Zhao. Depositing organization: Dana-Farber Cancer Institute. Publication: Integrative Genomic Approaches Identify IKBKE as a Breast Cancer Oncogene (Kinase Library Clones). Boehm JS, Zhao JJ, Yao J, Kim SY, Firestein R, Dunn IF, Sjostrom SK, Garraway LA, Weremowicz S, Richardson AL, Greulich H, Stewart CJ, Mulvey LA, Shen RR, Ambrogio L, Hirozane-Kishikawa T, Hill DE, Vidal M, Meyerson M, Grenier JK, Hinkle G, Root DE, Roberts TM, Lander ES, Polyak K, Hahn WC. Cell. 2007 Jun 15. 129(6):1065-1079. 10.1016/j.cell.2007.03.052 PubMed 17574021.
Backbone
  Vector backbone: pWZL-Neo-Myr-Flag-DEST
  Backbone manufacturer: William Hahn Lab (available at Addgene, #15300)
  Vector type: Mammalian Expression, Retroviral
  Selectable markers: Neomycin (select with G418)
Growth in bacteria
  Bacterial resistance: Ampicillin, 100 μg/mL
  Growth temperature: 37°C
  Growth strain: Stbl3
  Growth instructions: Stbl3 cells to prevent recombination.
  Copy number: Unknown
Gene/Insert
  Gene/Insert name: CDC2 (alt name: cell division cycle 2, G1 to S and G2 to M, transcript variant 1)
  Species: H. sapiens (human)
  GenBank ID: NM_001786
  Entrez Gene: CDK1 (a.k.a. CDC2, CDC28A, P34CDC2)
  Tag / fusion protein: Myr (N terminal on backbone); Flag (N terminal on backbone)
  Cloning method: Gateway Cloning
  Sequencing primers: 5′ pWZL-Fwd (GAA CCT CCT CGT TCG ACC); 3′ pWZL-Rev (TTC CGG GCC CTC ACA TTG)
Resource information
  A portion of this plasmid was derived from a plasmid made by: 1-E2
Terms and licenses: Academic/Nonprofit Terms; Industry Terms: Not Available to Industry
Depositor comments: ORFs were cloned into Gateway compatible pEntry vectors. An LR recombination reaction was performed to move the ORF to pWZL-Neo-Myr-Flag DEST such that the ORF would have 5' myristoylation and flag tags. This plasmid is part of a kinase library, and the gene has been verified, but has not been fully sequenced for minor mutations. Please see the following link for plasmids from this article that are not part of the kinase library http://www.addgene.org/pubmed/17574021
How to cite: pWZL Neo Myr Flag CDC2 was a gift from William Hahn & Jean Zhao (Addgene plasmid # 20446 ; http://n2t.net/addgene:20446 ; RRID:Addgene_20446)
